Addgene plasmid #137788: HsH1R DRY->AAY-mCherry
Purpose: Visualization of the Histamine-1 receptor DRY mutant
Depositing lab: Dorus Gadella. Depositing organization: University of Amsterdam. Publication: Not So Dry After All: DRY Mutants of the AT1A Receptor and H1 Receptor Can Induce G-Protein-Dependent Signaling. Pietraszewska-Bogiel A, Joosen L, Chertkova AO, Goedhart J. ACS Omega. 2020 Feb 3;5(6):2648-2659. doi: 10.1021/acsomega.9b03146. eCollection 2020 Feb 18. PubMed 32095688.
Backbone
  Vector backbone: pEGFP-N1
  Vector type: Mammalian Expression
Growth in bacteria
  Bacterial resistance: Kanamycin, 50 μg/mL
  Growth temperature: 37°C
  Growth strain: DH5alpha
  Copy number: High Copy
Gene/Insert
  Gene/Insert name: Human histamine receptor; DRY mutant
  Species: H. sapiens (human)
  Mutation: DRY -> AAY
  Promoter: CMV
  Cloning method: Restriction Enzyme; 5′ cloning site Unknown (unknown if destroyed)
Terms and licenses: Academic/Nonprofit Terms; Industry Terms: Not Available to Industry
How to cite: HsH1R DRY->AAY-mCherry was a gift from Dorus Gadella (Addgene plasmid # 137788 ; http://n2t.net/addgene:137788 ; RRID:Addgene_137788)
