[The description below was written by a language model from this plasmid's Addgene catalogue record and pLannotate feature annotations shown in this document.]
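Description:
HsH1R DRY->AAY-mCherry is a mammalian expression plasmid built on the pEGFP-N1 backbone, in which the original fluorescent protein position is occupied by mCherry. It encodes the human histamine H1 receptor (HRH1) carrying a substitution in the conserved DRY motif, changed to AAY. The receptor coding sequence lies directly upstream of mCherry, separated only by a short stretch of residual multiple cloning site, an arrangement consistent with a C-terminal red fluorescent fusion. Transcription is driven by the human cytomegalovirus immediate early enhancer and promoter, which span the numbering origin of the circular sequence, and is terminated by the SV40 polyadenylation signal. The cloning sites used to insert the receptor are not recorded.

The plasmid is propagated in E. coli through a high-copy ColE1/pUC-type origin and selected with kanamycin. A single NeoR/KanR (Tn5 aminoglycoside phosphotransferase) gene serves both hosts: a bacterial bla-type promoter drives it in E. coli, while the adjacent SV40 enhancer/early promoter and the HSV TK polyadenylation signal allow G418 selection of transfected mammalian cells. An f1 origin is also present, permitting single-stranded DNA production. Short annotated fragments of SV40 large T antigen, ble and a bGH polyadenylation signal appear to be backbone remnants or partial matches rather than functional elements.

The stated purpose is visualization of the H1 receptor DRY mutant, so the construct lets the expression and subcellular localization of the mutant receptor be followed by red fluorescence in live or fixed cells. The associated publication examines whether DRY mutants of G-protein-coupled receptors, including the H1 receptor, can still induce G-protein-dependent signalling.
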