Features (pLannotate 1.2.2; 16 found; start..end, strand, type, name):
      1..204     +  promoter       CMV promoter: human cytomegalovirus (CMV) immediate early promoter
    227..263     +  misc_feature   MCS (fragment): multiple cloning site
    264..1724    +  CDS            HRH1: HRH1_HUMAN - Experimental evidence at protein level: Swiss-Prot protein existence level 1. In peripheral tissues, the H1 subclass of histamine receptors mediates the contraction of smooth muscles, increase in capillary permeability due to contraction of terminal venules, and catecholamine release from adrenal medulla, as well as mediating neurotransmission in the central nervous system. From Homo sapiens (Human).
   1725..1747    +  misc_feature   MCS (fragment): multiple cloning site
   1755..2462    +  CDS            mCherry: mCherry is a basic (constitutively fluorescent) red fluorescent protein published in 2004, derived from Discosoma sp.. It is reported to be a very rapidly-maturing monomer with low acid sensitivity.
   2482..2565    +  CDS            large T antigen (fragment): large T antigen from SV40 (simian virus 40)
   2588..2709    +  polyA_signal   SV40 poly(A) signal: SV40 polyadenylation signal
   2743..3171    -  rep_origin     f1 ori (sequence partly withheld): f1 bacteriophage origin of replication; arrow indicates direction of (+) strand synthesis
   3198..3302    +  promoter       AmpR promoter: bla
   3304..3661    +  promoter       SV40 promoter: SV40 enhancer and early promoter
   3696..4490    +  CDS            NeoR/KanR: aminoglycoside phosphotransferase from Tn5; aph(3')-II (or nptII); confers resistance to neomycin, kanamycin, and G418 (Geneticin®)
   4511..4663    +  CDS            ble (fragment): BLE_KLEPN - Experimental evidence at protein level: Swiss-Prot protein existence level 1. Binding protein with a strong affinity to the bleomycin family of antibiotics. Binds to CL990; an antimitotic-antibiotic compound. From Klebsiella pneumoniae.
   4722..4769    +  polyA_signal   HSV TK poly(A) signal: herpes simplex virus thymidine kinase polyadenylation signal (Cole and Stacy, 1985)
   4860..4876    -  polyA_signal   bGH poly(A) signal (fragment): bovine growth hormone polyadenylation signal
   5098..5686    +  rep_origin     ori: high-copy-number ColE1/pMB1/pBR322/pUC origin of replication
   5861..6164    +  enhancer       CMV enhancer: human cytomegalovirus immediate early enhancer
>Addgene plasmid #137788 | HsH1R DRY->AAY-mCherry | addgene full sequence | sequence record 273171 | Addgene NGS Result
GTGATGCGGTTTTGGCAGTACATCAATGGGCGTGGATAGCGGTTTGACTCACGGGGATTTCCAAGTCTCC
ACCCCATTGACGTCAATGGGAGTTTGTTTTGGCACCAAAATCAACGGGACTTTCCAAAATGTCGTAACAA
CTCCGCCCCATTGACGCAAATGGGCGGTAGGCGTGTACGGTGGGAGGTCTATATAAGCAGAGCTGGTTTA
GTGAACCGTCAGATCCGCTAGCGCTACCGGACTCAGATCTCGAGCTCAAGCTTATGAGCCTCCCCAATTC
CTCCTGCCTCTTAGAAGACAAGATGTGTGAGGGCAACAAGACCACTATGGCCAGCCCCCAGCTGATGCCC
CTGGTGGTGGTCCTGAGCACTATCTGCTTGGTCACAGTAGGGCTCAACCTGCTGGTGCTGTATGCCGTAC
GGAGTGAGCGGAAGCTCCACACTGTGGGGAACCTGTACATCGTCAGCCTCTCGGTGGCGGACTTGATCGT
GGGTGCCGTCGTCATGCCTATGAACATCCTCTACCTGCTCATGTCCAAGTGGTCACTGGGCCGTCCTCTC
TGCCTCTTTTGGCTTTCCATGGACTATGTGGCCAGCACAGCGTCCATTTTCAGTGTCTTCATCCTGTGCA
TTGCTGCCTACCGCTCTGTCCAGCAGCCCCTCAGGTACCTTAAGTATCGTACCAAGACCCGAGCCTCGGC
CACCATTCTGGGGGCCTGGTTTCTCTCTTTTCTGTGGGTTATTCCCATTCTAGGCTGGAATCACTTCATG
CAGCAGACCTCGGTGCGCCGAGAGGACAAGTGTGAGACAGACTTCTATGATGTCACCTGGTTCAAGGTCA
TGACTGCCATCATCAACTTCTACCTGCCCACCTTGCTCATGCTCTGGTTCTATGCCAAGATCTACAAGGC
CGTACGACAACACTGCCAGCACCGGGAGCTCATCAATAGGTCCCTCCCTTCCTTCTCAGAAATTAAGCTG
AGGCCAGAGAACCCCAAGGGGGATGCCAAGAAACCAGGGAAGGAGTCTCCCTGGGAGGTTCTGAAAAGGA
AGCCAAAAGATGCTGGTGGTGGATCTGTCTTGAAGTCACCATCCCAAACCCCCAAGGAGATGAAATCCCC
AGTTGTCTTCAGCCAAGAGGATGATAGAGAAGTAGACAAACTCTACTGCTTTCCACTTGATATTGTGCAC
ATGCAGGCTGCGGCAGAGGGGAGTAGCAGGGACTATGTAGCCGTCAACCGGAGCCATGGCCAGCTCAAGA
CAGATGAGCAGGGCCTGAACACACATGGGGCCAGCGAGATATCAGAGGATCAGATGTTAGGTGATAGCCA
GTCCTTCTCTCGAACGGACTCAGATACCACCACAGAGACAGCACCAGGCAAAGGCAAATTGAGGAGTGGG
TCTAACACAGGCCTGGATTACATCAAGTTTACTTGGAAGAGGCTCCGCTCGCATTCAAGACAGTATGTAT
CTGGGTTGCACATGAACCGCGAAAGGAAGGCCGCCAAACAGTTGGGTTTTATCATGGCAGCCTTCATCCT
CTGCTGGATCCCTTATTTCATCTTCTTCATGGTCATTGCCTTCTGCAAGAACTGTTGCAATGAACATTTG
CACATGTTCACCATCTGGCTGGGCTACATCAACTCCACACTGAACCCCCTCATCTACCCCTTGTGCAATG
AGAACTTCAAGAAGACATTCAAGAGAATTCTGCATATTCGCTCCCCGCGGGCCCGGGATCCACCGGTCGC
CACCATGGTGAGCAAGGGCGAGGAGGATAACATGGCCATCATCAAGGAGTTCATGCGCTTCAAGGTGCAC
ATGGAGGGCTCCGTGAACGGCCACGAGTTCGAGATCGAGGGCGAGGGCGAGGGCCGCCCCTACGAGGGCA
CCCAGACCGCCAAGCTGAAGGTGACCAAGGGTGGCCCCCTGCCCTTCGCCTGGGACATCCTGTCCCCTCA
GTTCATGTACGGCTCCAAGGCCTACGTGAAGCACCCCGCCGACATCCCCGACTACTTGAAGCTGTCCTTC
CCCGAGGGCTTCAAGTGGGAGCGCGTGATGAACTTCGAGGACGGCGGCGTGGTGACCGTGACCCAGGACT
CCTCCCTGCAGGACGGCGAGTTCATCTACAAGGTGAAGCTGCGCGGCACCAACTTCCCCTCCGACGGCCC
CGTAATGCAGAAGAAGACCATGGGCTGGGAGGCCTCCTCCGAGCGGATGTACCCCGAGGACGGCGCCCTG
AAGGGCGAGATCAAGCAGAGGCTGAAGCTGAAGGACGGCGGCCACTACGACGCTGAGGTCAAGACCACCT
ACAAGGCCAAGAAGCCCGTGCAGCTGCCCGGCGCCTACAACGTCAACATCAAGTTGGACATCACCTCCCA
CAACGAGGACTACACCATCGTGGAACAGTACGAACGCGCCGAGGGCCGCCACTCCACCGGCGGCATGGAC
GAGCTGTACAAGTAAAGCGGCCGCGACTCTAGATCATAATCAGCCATACCACATTTGTAGAGGTTTTACT
TGCTTTAAAAAACCTCCCACACCTCCCCCTGAACCTGAAACATAAAATGAATGCAATTGTTGTTGTTAAC
TTGTTTATTGCAGCTTATAATGGTTACAAATAAAGCAATAGCATCACAAATTTCACAAATAAAGCATTTT
TTTCACTGCATTCTAGTTGTGGTTTGTCCAAACTCATCAATGTATCTTAAGGCGTAAATTGTAAGCGTTA
ATATTTTGTTAAAATTCGCGTTAAATTTTTGTTAAATCAGCTCATTTTTTAACCAATAGGCCGAAATCGG
CAAAATCCCTTATAAATCAAAAGAATAGACCGAGATAGGGT
[37 nt withheld, positions 2842-2878]
AAAGAACGTGGACTCCAACGTCAAAGG
[49 nt withheld, positions 2906-2954]
T
[91 nt withheld, positions 2956-3046]
G
[124 nt withheld, positions 3048-3171]
CAGGTGGCACTTTTCGGGGAAATGTGCGCGGAACCCCTATTTGTTTATTTTTCTAAATACATTCAAATAT
GTATCCGCTCATGAGACAATAACCCTGATAAATGCTTCAATAATATTGAAAAAGGAAGAGTCCTGAGGCG
GAAAGAACCAGCTGTGGAATGTGTGTCAGTTAGGGTGTGGAAAGTCCCCAGGCTCCCCAGCAGGCAGAAG
TATGCAAAGCATGCATCTCAATTAGTCAGCAACCAGGTGTGGAAAGTCCCCAGGCTCCCCAGCAGGCAGA
AGTATGCAAAGCATGCATCTCAATTAGTCAGCAACCATAGTCCCGCCCCTAACTCCGCCCATCCCGCCCC
TAACTCCGCCCAGTTCCGCCCATTCTCCGCCCCATGGCTGACTAATTTTTTTTATTTATGCAGAGGCCGA
GGCCGCCTCGGCCTCTGAGCTATTCCAGAAGTAGTGAGGAGGCTTTTTTGGAGGCCTAGGCTTTTGCAAA
GATCGATCAAGAGACAGGATGAGGATCGTTTCGCATGATTGAACAAGATGGATTGCACGCAGGTTCTCCG
GCCGCTTGGGTGGAGAGGCTATTCGGCTATGACTGGGCACAACAGACAATCGGCTGCTCTGATGCCGCCG
TGTTCCGGCTGTCAGCGCAGGGGCGCCCGGTTCTTTTTGTCAAGACCGACCTGTCCGGTGCCCTGAATGA
ACTGCAAGACGAGGCAGCGCGGCTATCGTGGCTGGCCACGACGGGCGTTCCTTGCGCAGCTGTGCTCGAC
GTTGTCACTGAAGCGGGAAGGGACTGGCTGCTATTGGGCGAAGTGCCGGGGCAGGATCTCCTGTCATCTC
ACCTTGCTCCTGCCGAGAAAGTATCCATCATGGCTGATGCAATGCGGCGGCTGCATACGCTTGATCCGGC
TACCTGCCCATTCGACCACCAAGCGAAACATCGCATCGAGCGAGCACGTACTCGGATGGAAGCCGGTCTT
GTCGATCAGGATGATCTGGACGAAGAGCATCAGGGGCTCGCGCCAGCCGAACTGTTCGCCAGGCTCAAGG
CGAGCATGCCCGACGGCGAGGATCTCGTCGTGACCCATGGCGATGCCTGCTTGCCGAATATCATGGTGGA
AAATGGCCGCTTTTCTGGATTCATCGACTGTGGCCGGCTGGGTGTGGCGGACCGCTATCAGGACATAGCG
TTGGCTACCCGTGATATTGCTGAAGAGCTTGGCGGCGAATGGGCTGACCGCTTCCTCGTGCTTTACGGTA
TCGCCGCTCCCGATTCGCAGCGCATCGCCTTCTATCGCCTTCTTGACGAGTTCTTCTGAGCGGGACTCTG
GGGTTCGAAATGACCGACCAAGCGACGCCCAACCTGCCATCACGAGATTTCGATTCCACCGCCGCCTTCT
ATGAAAGGTTGGGCTTCGGAATCGTTTTCCGGGACGCCGGCTGGATGATCCTCCAGCGCGGGGATCTCAT
GCTGGAGTTCTTCGCCCACCCTAGGGGGAGGCTAACTGAAACACGGAAGGAGACAATACCGGAAGGAACC
CGCGCTATGACGGCAATAAAAAGACAGAATAAAACGCACGGTGTTGGGTCGTTTGTTCATAAACGCGGGG
TTCGGTCCCAGGGCTGGCACTCTGTCGATACCCCACCGAGACCCCATTGGGGCCAATACGCCCGCGTTTC
TTCCTTTTCCCCACCCCACCCCCCAAGTTCGGGTGAAGGCCCAGGGCTCGCAGCCAACGTCGGGGCGGCA
GGCCCTGCCATAGCCTCAGGTTACTCATATATACTTTAGATTGATTTAAAACTTCATTTTTAATTTAAAA
GGATCTAGGTGAAGATCCTTTTTGATAATCTCATGACCAAAATCCCTTAACGTGAGTTTTCGTTCCACTG
AGCGTCAGACCCCGTAGAAAAGATCAAAGGATCTTCTTGAGATCCTTTTTTTCTGCGCGTAATCTGCTGC
TTGCAAACAAAAAAACCACCGCTACCAGCGGTGGTTTGTTTGCCGGATCAAGAGCTACCAACTCTTTTTC
CGAAGGTAACTGGCTTCAGCAGAGCGCAGATACCAAATACTGTTCTTCTAGTGTAGCCGTAGTTAGGCCA
CCACTTCAAGAACTCTGTAGCACCGCCTACATACCTCGCTCTGCTAATCCTGTTACCAGTGGCTGCTGCC
AGTGGCGATAAGTCGTGTCTTACCGGGTTGGACTCAAGACGATAGTTACCGGATAAGGCGCAGCGGTCGG
GCTGAACGGGGGGTTCGTGCACACAGCCCAGCTTGGAGCGAACGACCTACACCGAACTGAGATACCTACA
GCGTGAGCTATGAGAAAGCGCCACGCTTCCCGAAGGGAGAAAGGCGGACAGGTATCCGGTAAGCGGCAGG
GTCGGAACAGGAGAGCGCACGAGGGAGCTTCCAGGGGGAAACGCCTGGTATCTTTATAGTCCTGTCGGGT
TTCGCCACCTCTGACTTGAGCGTCGATTTTTGTGATGCTCGTCAGGGGGGCGGAGCCTATGGAAAAACGC
CAGCAACGCGGCCTTTTTACGGTTCCTGGCCTTTTGCTGGCCTTTTGCTCACATGTTCTTTCCTGCGTTA
TCCCCTGATTCTGTGGATAACCGTATTACCGCCATGCATTAGTTATTAATAGTAATCAATTACGGGGTCA
TTAGTTCATAGCCCATATATGGAGTTCCGCGTTACATAACTTACGGTAAATGGCCCGCCTGGCTGACCGC
CCAACGACCCCCGCCCATTGACGTCAATAATGACGTATGTTCCCATAGTAACGCCAATAGGGACTTTCCA
TTGACGTCAATGGGTGGAGTATTTACGGTAAACTGCCCACTTGGCAGTACATCAAGTGTATCATATGCCA
AGTACGCCCCCTATTGACGTCAATGACGGTAAATGGCCCGCCTGGCATTATGCCCAGTACATGACCTTAT
GGGACTTTCCTACTTGGCAGTACATCTACGTATTAGTCATCGCTATTACCATG
